Addgene plasmid #219499: pAGD335
Purpose: pAGD248 derivative with the retron Eco1 msr, sfGFP flanked by 2 BsaI sites , and the rest of the retron recombineering operon (Eco1 RT, CspRect, MutL-E32K) downstream of the pBad promoter
Depositing lab: Seth Shipman. Depositing organization: J. David Gladstone Institutes. Publication: Simultaneous multi-site editing of individual genomes using retron arrays. Gonzalez-Delgado A, Lopez SC, Rojas-Montero M, Fishman CB, Shipman SL. Nat Chem Biol. 2024 Nov;20(11):1482-1492. doi: 10.1038/s41589-024-01665-7. Epub 2024 Jul 9. PubMed 38982310.
Backbone
  Vector backbone: pKD46
  Backbone size w/o insert (bp): 6329
  Total vector size (bp): 9215
  Vector type: Bacterial Expression
Growth in bacteria
  Bacterial resistance: Ampicillin, 100 μg/mL
  Growth temperature: 30°C
  Growth strain: DH5alpha
  Copy number: Low Copy
Gene/Insert
  Gene/Insert name: Eco1 msr, sfGFP, Eco1 RT, CspRecT, MutLE32K
  Species: Synthetic
  Promoter: pBAD
  Cloning method: Gibson Cloning
  Sequencing primers: 5′ pBAD; 3′ Lambda Terminator
Resource information
  A portion of this plasmid was derived from a plasmid made by: Used Addgene items #114454 (pZS157) and #41583 (pCAGGS-mCherry).
Terms and licenses: Academic/Nonprofit Terms; Industry Terms: Not Available to Industry
Depositor comments: Please visit https://www.biorxiv.org/content/10.1101/2023.07.17.549397v1 for bioRxiv preprint.
How to cite: pAGD335 was a gift from Seth Shipman (Addgene plasmid # 219499 ; http://n2t.net/addgene:219499 ; RRID:Addgene_219499)
