[The description below was written by a language model from this plasmid's Addgene catalogue record and pLannotate feature annotations shown in this document.]
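Description:
pAGD335 is a low-copy bacterial expression plasmid built on the pKD46 backbone and described as a derivative of pAGD248, designed as a cloning-ready vector for retron-based recombineering in E. coli. It replicates from the pSC101 origin together with the temperature-sensitive Rep101 (A56V) replication protein, which explains the recorded 30°C growth temperature and allows the plasmid to be cured at higher temperature. Selection is by ampicillin through the bla gene under its own promoter. The sequenced record is about 9.2 kb, consistent with the catalogue size.

The payload is an arabinose-inducible operon. araC is encoded divergently from the araBAD (pBAD) promoter, so expression is repressed without arabinose and activated when it is added. Downstream of pBAD lies the retron Eco1 msr, followed by a superfolder GFP cassette flanked by two BsaI sites and ending in the rrnB T1 and T7Te terminators. This sfGFP segment presumably acts as a dropout placeholder: Golden Gate-type BsaI cloning would replace it with user-designed donor-encoding retron sequence or retron arrays, and loss of fluorescence would mark successful clones. After it come the Eco1 reverse transcriptase, which converts the retron non-coding RNA into single-stranded DNA; the single-strand annealing protein CspRecT, which is named in the catalogue but falls in an unannotated gap of the feature table; and the dominant-negative MutL E32K, which transiently suppresses mismatch repair so that edits are retained. A short lacZα fragment and the lambda t0 terminator close the operon. The associated work used such constructs for simultaneous editing of multiple genomic sites with retron arrays.
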