Features (pLannotate 1.2.2; 13 found; start..end, strand, type, name):
     14..889     -  CDS            araC: ARAC_ECOLI - Experimental evidence at protein level: Swiss-Prot protein existence level 1. Transcription factor that regulates the expression of several genes involved in the transport and metabolism of L-arabinose (PubMed:4362626, PubMed:328165, PubMed:6251457, PubMed:2962192, PubMed:6319708, PubMed:2231717, PubMed:1447222). Functions both as a positive and a negative regulator (PubMed:328165, PubMed:6251457). In the presence of arabinose, activates the expression of the araBAD, araE, araFGH and araJ promoters (PubMed:4362626, PubMed:328165, PubMed:6251457, PubMed:2962192, PubMed:6319708, Pub
    916..1200    +  promoter       araBAD promoter: araBAD; promoter of the L-arabinose operon of E. coli; the araC regulatory gene is transcribed in the opposite direction (Guzman et al., 1995)
   1550..2263    +  CDS            superfolder GFP: GFP variant that folds robustly even when fused to poorly folded proteins (Pédelacq et al., 2006)
   2275..2346    +  terminator     rrnB T1 terminator: transcription terminator T1 from the E. coli rrnB gene
   2362..2389    +  terminator     T7Te terminator: phage T7 early transcription terminator
   2462..3421    +  CDS            RT86_ECOLX: Protein predicted: Swiss-Prot protein existence level 4. Participates in the synthesis of a msDNA (a branched RNA linked by a 2',5'-phosphodiester linkage to a single-stranded DNA) of unknown function. The retron transcript serves as primer and template to the reaction, and codes for the RT. From Escherichia coli.
   4294..6138    +  CDS            mutL: MUTL_ECOLI - Experimental evidence at protein level: Swiss-Prot protein existence level 1. This protein is involved in the repair of mismatches in DNA. It is required for dam-dependent methyl-directed DNA mismatch repair. May act as a 'molecular matchmaker', a protein that promotes the formation of a stable complex between two or more DNA-binding proteins in an ATP-dependent manner without itself being part of the final effector complex. The ATPase activity of MutL is stimulated by DNA. From Escherichia coli (strain K12).
   6142..6165    +  CDS            lacZα (fragment): LacZα fragment of β-galactosidase; lacZ fragment
   6176..6270    +  terminator     lambda t0 terminator: transcription terminator from phage lambda
   6379..7329    -  CDS            Rep101(Ts): temperature-sensitive version of the RepA protein needed for replication with the pSC101 origin (Armstrong et al., 1984); rep101 encoding an A56V mutation
   7377..7599    -  rep_origin     pSC101 ori: low-copy replication origin that requires the Rep101 protein
   8221..9081    -  CDS            AmpR: β-lactamase; bla; confers resistance to ampicillin, carbenicillin, and related antibiotics
   9082..9186    -  promoter       AmpR promoter: bla
>Addgene plasmid #219499 | pAGD335 | addgene full sequence | sequence record 435415 | Addgene NGS Result
CATCGATTTATTATGACAACTTGACGGCTACATCATTCACTTTTTCTTCACAACCGGCACGGAACTCGCT
CGGGCTGGCCCCGGTGCATTTTTTAAATACCCGCGAGAAGTAGAGTTGATCGTCAAAACCAACATTGCGA
CCGACGGTGGCGATAGGCATCCGGGTGGTGCTCAAAAGCAGCTTCGCCTGGCTGATACGTTGGTCCTCGC
GCCAGCTTAAGACGCTAATCCCTAACTGCTGGCGGAAAAGATGTGACAGACGCGACGGCGACAAGCAAAC
ATGCTGTGCGACGCTGGCGATATCAAAATTGCTGTCTGCCAGGTGATCGCTGATGTACTGACAAGCCTCG
CGTACCCGATTATCCATCGGTGGATGGAGCGACTCGTTAATCGCTTCCATGCGCCGCAGTAACAATTGCT
CAAGCAGATTTATCGCCAGCAGCTCCGAATAGCGCCCTTCCCCTTGCCCGGCGTTAATGATTTGCCCAAA
CAGGTCGCTGAAATGCGGCTGGTGCGCTTCATCCGGGCGAAAGAACCCCGTATTGGCAAATATTGACGGC
CAGTTAAGCCATTCATGCCAGTAGGCGCGCGGACGAAAGTAAACCCACTGGTGATACCATTCGCGAGCCT
CCGGATGACGACCGTAGTGATGAATCTCTCCTGGCGGGAACAGCAAAATATCACCCGGTCGGCAAACAAA
TTCTCGTCCCTGATTTTTCACCACCCCCTGACCGCGAATGGTGAGATTGAGAATATAACCTTTCATTCCC
AGCGGTCGGTCGATAAAAAAATCGAGATAACCGTTGGCCTCAATCGGCGTTAAACCCGCCACCAGATGGG
CATTAAACGAGTATCCCGGCAGCAGGGGATCATTTTGCGCTTCAGCCATACTTTTCATACTCCCGCCATT
CAGAGAAGAAACCAATTGTCCATATTGCATCAGACATTGCCGTCACTGCGTCTTTTACTGGCTCTTCTCG
CTAACCAAACCGGTAACCCCGCTTATTAAAAGCATTCTGTAACAAAGCGGGACCAAAGCCATGACAAAAA
CGCGTAACAAAAGTGTCTATAATCACGGCAGAAAAGTCCACATTGATTATTTGCACGGCGTCACACTTTG
CTATGCCATAGCATTTTTATCCATAAGATTAGCGGATCCTACCTGACGCTTTTTATCGCAACTCTCTACT
GTTTCTCCATACCCGTTTTTTTGGGAATTCGAGCTCTAAGGAGGTTATAAAAAAGATTCCGTATGCGCAC
CCTTAGCGAGAGGTTTATCATTAAGGTCAACCTCTGGATGTTGTTTCGGCATCCTGCATTGAATCTGAGT
TACTGTCTGTTTTCCTGAATTCTGTTGGGAATTCTTCTAGAGGTAGAGAGACCGAAAGTGAAACGTGATT
TCATGCGTCATTTTGAACATTTTGTAAATCTTATTTAATAATGTGTGCGGCAATTCACATTTAATTTATG
AATGTTTTCTTAACATCGCGGCAACTCAAGAAACGGCAGGTTCGGATCTTAGCTACTAGAGAAAGAGGAG
AAATACTAGATGCGTAAAGGCGAAGAGCTGTTCACTGGTGTCGTCCCTATTCTGGTGGAACTGGATGGTG
ATGTCAACGGTCATAAGTTTTCCGTGCGTGGCGAGGGTGAAGGTGACGCAACTAATGGTAAACTGACGCT
GAAGTTCATCTGTACTACTGGTAAACTGCCGGTTCCTTGGCCGACTCTGGTAACGACGCTGACTTATGGT
GTTCAGTGCTTTGCTCGTTATCCGGACCATATGAAGCAGCATGACTTCTTCAAGTCCGCCATGCCGGAAG
GCTATGTGCAGGAACGCACGATTTCCTTTAAGGATGACGGCACGTACAAAACGCGTGCGGAAGTGAAATT
TGAAGGCGATACCCTGGTAAACCGCATTGAGCTGAAAGGCATTGACTTTAAAGAGGACGGCAATATCCTG
GGCCATAAGCTGGAATACAATTTTAACAGCCACAATGTTTACATCACCGCCGATAAACAAAAAAATGGCA
TTAAAGCGAATTTTAAAATTCGCCACAACGTGGAGGATGGCAGCGTGCAGCTGGCTGATCACTACCAGCA
AAACACTCCAATCGGTGATGGTCCTGTTCTGCTGCCAGACAATCACTATCTGAGCACGCAAAGCGTTCTG
TCTAAAGATCCGAACGAGAAACGCGATCATATGGTTCTGCTGGAGTTCGTAACCGCAGCGGGCATCACGC
ATGGTATGGATGAACTGTACAAATGACCAGGCATCAAATAAAACGAAAGGCTCAGTCGAAAGACTGGGCC
TTTCGTTTTATCTGTTGTTTGTCGGTGAACGCTCTCTACTAGAGTCACACTGGCTCACCTTCGGGTGGGC
CTTTCTGCGTTTATAGGTCTCAGAAATACTAGTACTGCAGGCGGCAAATAATTTTGTTTACTTTAAGAAG
GAGATATACATATGAAATCCGCTGAATATTTGAACACTTTTAGATTGAGAAATCTCGGCCTACCTGTCAT
GAACAATTTGCATGACATGTCTAAGGCGACTCGCATATCTGTTGAAACACTTCGGTTGTTAATCTATACA
GCTGATTTTCGCTATAGGATCTACACTGTAGAAAAGAAAGGCCCAGAGAAGAGAATGAGAACCATTTACC
AACCTTCTCGAGAACTTAAAGCCTTACAAGGATGGGTTCTACGTAACATTTTAGATAAACTGTCGTCATC
TCCTTTTTCTATTGGATTTGAAAAGCACCAATCTATTTTGAATAATGCTACCCCGCATATTGGGGCAAAC
TTTATACTGAATATTGATTTGGAGGATTTTTTCCCAAGTTTAACTGCTAACAAAGTTTTTGGAGTGTTCC
ATTCTCTTGGTTATAATCGACTAATATCTTCAGTTTTGACAAAAATATGTTGTTATAAAAATCTGCTACC
ACAAGGTGCTCCATCATCACCTAAATTAGCTAATCTAATATGTTCTAAACTTGATTATCGTATTCAGGGT
TATGCAGGTAGTCGGGGCTTGATATATACGAGATATGCCGATGATCTCACCTTATCTGCACAGTCTATGA
AAAAGGTTGTTAAAGCACGTGATTTTTTATTTTCTATAATCCCAAGTGAAGGATTGGTTATTAACTCAAA
AAAAACTTGTATTAGTGGGCCTCGTAGTCAGAGGAAAGTTACAGGTTTAGTTATTTCACAAGAGAAAGTT
GGGATAGGTAGAGAAAAATATAAAGAAATTAGAGCAAAGATACATCATATATTTTGCGGTAAGTCTTCTG
AGATAGAACACGTTAGGGGATGGTTGTCATTTATTTTAAGTGTGGATTCAAAAAGCCATAGGAGATTAAT
AACTTATATTAGCAAATTAGAAAAAAAATATGGAAAGAACCCTTTAAATAAAGCGAAGACCTAAGATCGA
AATAATTTTGTTTAACTTTAAGGAGGTTTGGAATGAACCAAATCGTGAAGTTCACTGACGACTCTGGCCT
GGCGGTTCAAGTTACTCCAGACGATGTTCGCCGTTATATCTGTGAGAACGCTACTGAAAAAGAGGTGGGC
CTCTTTCTGCAACTCTGTCAGACTCAACGTCTGAATCCGTTTGTGAAAGACGCTTACCTGGTGAAATACG
GCGGTGCTCCAGCTTCTATGATTACTTCCTATCAAGTTTTTAACCGTCGCGCGTGTCGTGATGCTAACTA
TGATGGTATCAAATCTGGTGTGGTTGTTCTGCGTGACGGTGATGTTGTGCATAAACGTGGTGCTGCGTGC
TACAAAAAGGCGGGTGAGGAGCTCATCGGTGGTTGGGCGGAAGTTCGCTTTAAGGATGGCCGCGAGACTG
CGTATGCTGAGGTGGCGCTCGACGACTATTCCACCGGCAAATCTAATTGGGCGAAAATGCCGGGTGTTAT
GATCGAAAAATGCGCGAAGGCTGCTGCTTGGCGCCTCGCGTTCCCGGACACTTTTCAGGGCATGTACGCT
GCGGAGGAAATGGATCAAGCGCAACAGCCAGAACAGGTGCGCGCTCAGGCGGAGCAACCAGTGGATCTCC
AGCCAATCCGCGAACTCTTCAAGCCATATTGCGAACACTTCGGCATCACTCCGGCTGAGGGTATGACTGC
TGTTTGTGGTGCGGTGGGCGCTGAAGGCATGCACTCTATGACCGAGCAGCAAGCTCGCCGTGCTCGCGCT
TGGATGGAGGAAGAAATGGCTGCGCCAGCTGTGGAAGCGGAGTATGAGGTTGTTGACGAGGGCGAGGTGT
TTTAAGGATCCAGGAGAATACACATGCCAATTCAGGTCTTACCGCCACAACTGGCGAACCAGATTGCCGC
AGGTGAGGTGGTCGAGCGACCTGCGTCGGTAGTCAAAGAACTAGTGAAAAACAGCCTCGATGCAGGTGCG
ACGCGTATCGATATTGATATCGAACGCGGTGGGGCGAAACTTATCCGCATTCGTGATAACGGCTGCGGTA
TCAAAAAAGATGAGCTGGCGCTGGCGCTGGCTCGTCATGCCACCAGTAAAATCGCCTCTCTGGACGATCT
CGAAGCCATTATCAGCCTGGGCTTTCGCGGTGAGGCGCTGGCGAGTATCAGTTCGGTTTCCCGCCTGACG
CTCACTTCACGCACCGCAGAACAGCAGGAAGCCTGGCAGGCCTATGCCGAAGGGCGCGATATGAACGTGA
CGGTAAAACCGGCGGCGCATCCTGTGGGGACGACGCTGGAGGTGCTGGATCTGTTCTACAACACCCCGGC
GCGGCGCAAATTCCTGCGCACCGAGAAAACCGAATTTAACCACATTGATGAGATCATCCGCCGCATTGCG
CTGGCGCGTTTCGACGTCACGATCAACCTGTCGCATAACGGTAAAATTGTGCGTCAGTACCGCGCAGTGC
CGGAAGGCGGGCAAAAAGAACGGCGCTTAGGCGCGATTTGCGGCACCGCTTTTCTTGAACAAGCGCTGGC
GATTGAATGGCAACACGGCGATCTCACGCTACGCGGCTGGGTGGCCGATCCAAATCACACCACGCCCGCA
CTGGCAGAAATTCAGTATTGCTACGTGAACGGTCGCATGATGCGCGATCGCCTGATCAATCACGCGATCC
GCCAGGCCTGCGAAGACAAACTGGGGGCCGATCAGCAACCGGCATTTGTGTTGTATCTGGAGATCGACCC
ACATCAGGTGGACGTCAACGTGCACCCCGCCAAACACGAAGTGCGTTTCCATCAGTCGCGTCTGGTGCAT
GATTTTATCTATCAGGGCGTGCTGAGCGTGCTACAACAGCAACTGGAAACGCCGCTACCGCTGGACGATG
AACCCCAACCTGCACCGCGTTCCATTCCGGAAAACCGCGTGGCGGCGGGGCGCAATCACTTTGCAGAACC
GGCAGCTCGTGAGCCGGTAGCTCCGCGCTACACTCCTGCGCCAGCATCAGGCAGTCGTCCGGCTGCCCCC
TGGCCGAATGCGCAGCCAGGCTACCAGAAACAGCAAGGTGAAGTGTATCGCCAGCTTTTGCAAACGCCCG
CGCCGATGCAAAAATTAAAAGCGCCGGAACCGCAGGAACCTGCACTTGCGGCGAACAGTCAGAGTTTTGG
TCGGGTACTGACTATCGTCCATTCCGACTGTGCGTTGCTGGAGCGCGACGGCAACATTTCACTTTTATCC
TTGCCAGTGGCAGAACGTTGGCTGCGTCAGGCACAATTGACGCCGGGTGAAGCGCCCGTTTGCGCCCAGC
CGCTGCTGATTCCGTTGCGGCTAAAAGTTTCTGCCGAAGAAAAATCGGCATTAGAAAAAGCGCAGTCTGC
CCTGGCGGAATTGGGTATTGATTTCCAGTCAGATGCACAGCATGTGACCATCAGGGCAGTGCCTTTACCC
TTACGCCAACAAAATTTACAAATCTTGATTCCTGAACTGATAGGCTACCTGGCGAAGCAGTCCGTATTCG
AACCTGGCAATATTGCGCAGTGGATTGCACGAAATCTGATGAGCGAACATGCGCAGTGGTCAATGGCACA
GGCCATAACCCTGCTGGCGGACGTGGAACGGTTATGTCCGCAACTTGTGAAAACGCCGCCGGGTGGTCTG
TTACAATCTGTTGATTTACATCCGGCGATAAAAGCCCTGAAAGATGAGTGAGTCGTGACTGGGAAAACCC
TGGCGACTAGTCTTGGACTCCTGTTGATAGATCCAGTAATGACCTCAGAACTCCATCTGGATTTGTTCAG
AACGCTCGGTTGCCGCCGGGCGTTTTTTATTGGTGAGAATTCCATGGGTATGGACAGTTTTCCCTTTGAT
ATGTAACGGTGAACAGTTGTTCTACTTTTGTTTGTTAGTCTTGATGCTTCACTGATAGATACAAGAGCCA
TAAGAACCTCAGATCCTTCCGTATTTAGCCAGTATGTTCTCTAGTGTGGTTCGTTGTTTTTGCGTGAGCC
ATGAGAACGAACCATTGAGATCATACTTACTTTGCATGTCACTCAAAAATTTTGCCTCAAAACTGGTGAG
CTGAATTTTTGCAGTTAAAGCATCGTGTAGTGTTTTTCTTAGTCCGTTATGTAGGTAGGAATCTGATGTA
ATGGTTGTTGGTATTTTGTCACCATTCATTTTTATCTGGTTGTTCTCAAGTTCGGTTACGAGATCCATTT
GTCTATCTAGTTCAACTTGGAAAATCAACGTATCAGTCGGGCGGCCTCGCTTATCAACCACCAATTTCAT
ATTGCTGTAAGTGTTTAAATCTTTACTTATTGGTTTCAAAACCCATTGGTTAAGCCTTTTAAACTCATGG
TAGTTATTTTCAAGCATTAACATGAACTTAAATTCATCAAGGCTAATCTCTATATTTGCCTTGTGAGTTT
TCTTTTGTGTTAGTTCTTTTAATAACCACTCATAAATCCTCATAGAGTATTTGTTTTCAAAAGACTTAAC
ATGTTCCAGATTATATTTTATGAATTTTTTTAACTGGAAAAGATAAGGCAATATCTCTTCACTAAAAACT
AATTCTAATTTTTCGCTTGAGAACTTGGCATAGTTTGTCCACTGGAAAATCTCAAAGCCTTTAACCAAAG
GATTCCTGATTTCCACAGTTCTCGTCATCAGCTCTCTGGTTGCTTTAGCTAATACACCATAAGCATTTTC
CCTACTGATGTTCATCATCTGAACGTATTGGTTATAAGTGAACGATACCGTCCGTTCTTTCCTTGTAGGG
TTTTCAATCGTGGGGTTGAGTAGTGCCACACAGCATAAAATTAGCTTGGTTTCATGCTCCGTTAAGTCAT
AGCGACTAATCGCTAGTTCATTTGCTTTGAAAACAACTAATTCAGACATACATCTCAATTGGTCTAGGTG
ATTTTAATCACTATACCAATTGAGATGGGCTAGTCAATGATAATTACTAGTCCTTTTCCTTTGAGTTGTG
GGTATCTGTAAATTCTGCTAGACCTTTGCTGGAAAACTTGTAAATTCTGCTAGACCCTCTGTAAATTCCG
CTAGACCTTTGTGTGTTTTTTTTGTTTATATTCAAGTGGTTATAATTTATAGAATAAAGAAAGAATAAAA
AAAGATAAAAAGAATAGATCCCAGCCCTGTGTATAACTCACTACTTTAGTCAGTTCCGCAGTATTACAAA
AGGATGTCGCAAACGCTGTTTGCTCCTCTACAAAACAGACCTTAAAACCCTAAAGGCTTAAGTAGCACCC
TCGCAAGCTCGGTTGCGGCCGCAATCGGGCAAATCGCTGAATATTCCTTTTGTCTCCGACCATCAGGCAC
CTGAGTCGCTGTCTTTTTCGTGACATTCAGTTCGCTGCGCTCACGGCTCTGGCAGTGAATGGGGGTAAAT
GGCACTACAGGCGCCTTTTATGGATTCATGCAAGGAAACTACCCATAATACAAGAAAAGCCCGTCACGGG
CTTCTCAGGGCGTTTTATGGCGGGTCTGCTATGTGGTGCTATCTGACTTTTTGCTGTTCAGCAGTTCCTG
CCCTCTGATTTTCCAGTCTGACCACTTCGGATTATCCCGTGACAGGTCATTCAGACTGGCTAATGCACCC
AGTAAGGCAGCGGTATCATCAACGGGGTCTGACGCTCAGTGGAACGAAAACTCACGTTAAGGGATTTTGG
TCATGAGATTATCAAAAAGGATCTTCACCTAGATCCTTTTAAATTAAAAATGAAGTTTTAAATCAATCTA
AAGTATATATGAGTAAACTTGGTCTGACAGTTACCAATGCTTAATCAGTGAGGCACCTATCTCAGCGATC
TGTCTATTTCGTTCATCCATAGTTGCCTGACTCCCCGTCGTGTAGATAACTACGATACGGGAGGGCTTAC
CATCTGGCCCCAGTGCTGCAATGATACCGCGAGACCCACGCTCACCGGCTCCAGATTTATCAGCAATAAA
CCAGCCAGCCGGAAGGGCCGAGCGCAGAAGTGGTCCTGCAACTTTATCCGCCTCCATCCAGTCTATTAAT
TGTTGCCGGGAAGCTAGAGTAAGTAGTTCGCCAGTTAATAGTTTGCGCAACGTTGTTGCCATTGCTACAG
GCATCGTGGTGTCACGCTCGTCGTTTGGTATGGCTTCATTCAGCTCCGGTTCCCAACGATCAAGGCGAGT
TACATGATCCCCCATGTTGTGCAAAAAAGCGGTTAGCTCCTTCGGTCCTCCGATCGTTGTCAGAAGTAAG
TTGGCCGCAGTGTTATCACTCATGGTTATGGCAGCACTGCATAATTCTCTTACTGTCATGCCATCCGTAA
GATGCTTTTCTGTGACTGGTGAGTACTCAACCAAGTCATTCTGAGAATAGTGTATGCGGCGACCGAGTTG
CTCTTGCCCGGCGTCAATACGGGATAATACCGCGCCACATAGCAGAACTTTAAAAGTGCTCATCATTGGA
AAACGTTCTTCGGGGCGAAAACTCTCAAGGATCTTACCGCTGTTGAGATCCAGTTCGATGTAACCCACTC
GTGCACCCAACTGATCTTCAGCATCTTTTACTTTCACCAGCGTTTCTGGGTGAGCAAAAACAGGAAGGCA
AAATGCCGCAAAAAAGGGAATAAGGGCGACACGGAAATGTTGAATACTCATACTCTTCCTTTTTCAATAT
TATTGAAGCATTTATCAGGGTTATTGTCTCATGAGCGGATACATATTTGAATGTATTTAGAAAAATAAAC
AAATAGGGGTTCCGCGCACATTTCCCCGAAAAGTGCCACCTG
